Addgene plasmid #235876: pME_Cp_0_2-3a_004_atpA_Promoter+5'UTR_Cr
Purpose: atpA promoter + 5'UTR Chlamydomonas reinhardtii 2-3a
Depositing lab: Tobias Erb. Depositing organization: Max Planck Institute for Terrestrial Microbiology. Publication: A modular high-throughput approach for advancing synthetic biology in the chloroplast of Chlamydomonas. Inckemann RM, Chotel T, Burgis M, Brinkmann CK, Andreas L, Baumann J, Sharma P, Klose M, Barrett J, Ries F, Paczia N, Glatter T, Mackinder LCM, Willmund F, Erb TJ. Nat Plants. 2025 Nov;11(11):2332-2349. doi: 10.1038/s41477-025-02126-2. Epub 2025 Nov 3. PubMed 41184475.
Backbone
  Vector backbone: pME_Cp_UAV_GFP
  Backbone size w/o insert (bp): 2101
  Vector type: Synthetic Biology
Growth in bacteria
  Bacterial resistance: Chloramphenicol, 25 μg/mL
  Growth temperature: 37°C
  Growth strain: DH5alpha
  Copy number: High Copy
Gene/Insert
  Gene/Insert name: atpA promoter + 5'UTR
  Species: Chlamydomonas reinhardtii
  Insert size (bp): 547
  Cloning method: Restriction Enzyme; 5′ cloning site BsaI (destroyed during cloning); 3′ cloning site BsaI (destroyed during cloning)
  Sequencing primers: 5′ CGTATCACGAGGCAGAATTTC; 3′ CCTGCATAACGCGAAGTAATC
Terms and licenses: Academic/Nonprofit Terms; Industry Terms: Not Available to Industry
Depositor comments: Please visit https://doi.org/10.1101/2024.05.08.593163 for bioRxiv preprint. Please note: This plasmid contains two nucleotide discrepancies in the atpA promoter + 5'UTR. These discrepancies are not known to impact plasmid function.
How to cite: pME_Cp_0_2-3a_004_atpA_Promoter+5'UTR_Cr was a gift from Tobias Erb (Addgene plasmid # 235876 ; http://n2t.net/addgene:235876 ; RRID:Addgene_235876)
