[The description below was written by a language model from this plasmid's Addgene catalogue record and pLannotate feature annotations shown in this document.]
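Description:
pME_Cp_0_2-3a_004_atpA_Promoter+5'UTR_Cr is a small synthetic-biology part plasmid from a modular cloning toolkit for engineering the Chlamydomonas reinhardtii chloroplast. It stores a single regulatory part, the promoter and 5' untranslated region of the chloroplast atpA gene (547 bp), in the pME_Cp_UAV_GFP acceptor backbone. The "0" and "2-3a" in the name appear to denote a basic-level part occupying the 2-3a position of the assembly standard, although the record does not define these terms. The insert was introduced through BsaI sites that were destroyed during cloning, consistent with Golden Gate-style Type IIS assembly. The backbone name suggests that the insert replaced a GFP dropout cassette, and no GFP feature is annotated in the final sequence.

The sequenced plasmid is 2,649 nt and is propagated in E. coli from a high-copy ColE1/pUC-type origin. Selection is by chloramphenicol, through the cat gene driven by its native promoter and followed by the lambda t0 terminator. The part region is flanked by BioBrick prefix and suffix sequences and insulated by bacterial terminators, including the his operon terminator. This limits read-through between the insert and the backbone. The only annotation within the insert is a short fragment matching a predicted Chlamydomonas chloroplast protein (YCX6), which probably reflects native chloroplast genome sequence near atpA rather than an intended coding element.

The plasmid carries no coding sequence, terminator or chloroplast homology arms for expression on its own. It serves as a source of the atpA promoter and 5'UTR, to be combined with coding sequences and 3' elements into chloroplast transgene expression units. The depositor notes two nucleotide discrepancies in the insert that are not known to affect function.
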