Features (pLannotate 1.2.2; 9 found; start..end, strand, type, name):
    296..379     +  CDS            YCX6_CHLRE (fragment): Protein predicted: Swiss-Prot protein existence level 4. From Chlamydomonas reinhardtii (Chlamydomonas smithii).
    573..592     +  misc_feature   BioBrick suffix: universal suffix for all parts
    593..650     +  terminator     his operon terminator: This putative transcriptin terminator from the E. coli his operon has a 2-bp deletion introduced during synthesis. Its efficiency has not been determined.
    845..1433    -  rep_origin     ori: high-copy-number ColE1/pMB1/pBR322/pUC origin of replication
   1616..1710    -  terminator     lambda t0 terminator: transcription terminator from phage lambda
   1734..2390    -  CDS            cat: CAT_ECOLX - Experimental evidence at protein level: Swiss-Prot protein existence level 1. This enzyme is an effector of chloramphenicol resistance in bacteria. From Escherichia coli. This protein is used as a marker in many commonly used cloning vectors, such as pACYC184.
   2391..2488    -  promoter       cat promoter: promoter of the E. coli cat gene encoding chloramphenicol acetyltransferase
   2574..2617    -  terminator     bacterial terminator: putative bacterial transcription terminator
   2620..2641    +  misc_feature   BioBrick prefix: BioBrick prefix for parts that do not start with "ATG"
>Addgene plasmid #235876 | pME_Cp_0_2-3a_004_atpA_Promoter+5'UTR_Cr | addgene full sequence | sequence record 488453 | Addgene NGS Result
GGTCTCGGGAGCAAAAGTCATTTTTATAACTGGATCTCAAAATACCTATAAACCCATTGTTCTTCTCTTT
TAGCTCTAAGAACAATCAATTTATAAATATATTTATTATTATGCTATAATATAAATACTATATAAATACA
TTTACCTTTTTATAAATACATTTACCTTTTTTTTAATTTGCATGATTTTAATGCTTATGCTATCTTTTTT
ATTTAGTCCATAAAACCTTTAAAGGACCTTTTCTTATGGGATATTTATATTTTCCTAACAAAGCAATCGG
CGTCATAAACTTTAGTTGCTTACGACGCCTGTGGACGTCCCCCCCTTCCCCTTACGGGCAAGTAAACTTA
GGGATTTTAATGCAATAAATAAATTTGTCCTCTTCGGGCAAATGAATTTTAGTATTTAAATATGACAAGG
GTGAACCATTACTTTTGTTAACAAGTGATCTTACCACTCACTATTTTTGTTGAATTTTAAACTTATTTAA
AATTCTCGAGAAAGATTTTAAAAATAAACTTTTTTAATCTTTTATTTATTTTTTCTTTTTTCCATTGAGA
CCACTCATCGCGACTAGTAGCGGCCGCTGCAGTCCGGCAAAAAAGGGCAAGGTGTCACCACCCTGCCCTT
TTTCTTTAAAACCGAAAAGATTACTTCGCGTTATGCAGGCTTCCTCGCTCACTGACTCGCTGCGCTCGGT
CGTTCGGCTGCGGCGAGCGGTATCAGCTCACTCAAAGGCGGTAATACGGTTATCCACAGAATCAGGGGAT
AACGCAGGAAAGAACATGTGAGCAAAAGGCCAGCAAAAGGCCAGGAACCGTAAAAAGGCCGCGTTGCTGG
CGTTTTTCCATAGGCTCCGCCCCCCTGACGAGCATCACAAAAATCGACGCTCAAGTCAGAGGTGGCGAAA
CCCGACAGGACTATAAAGATACCAGGCGTTTCCCCCTGGAAGCTCCCTCGTGCGCTCTCCTGTTCCGACC
CTGCCGCTTACCGGATACCTGTCCGCCTTTCTCCCTTCGGGAAGCGTGGCGCTTTCTCATAGCTCACGCT
GTAGGTATCTCAGTTCGGTGTAGGTCGTTCGCTCCAAGCTGGGCTGTGTGCACGAACCCCCCGTTCAGCC
CGACCGCTGCGCCTTATCCGGTAACTATCGTCTTGAGTCCAACCCGGTAAGACACGACTTATCGCCACTG
GCAGCAGCCACTGGTAACAGGATTAGCAGAGCGAGGTATGTAGGCGGTGCTACAGAGTTCTTGAAGTGGT
GGCCTAACTACGGCTACACTAGAAGAACAGTATTTGGTATCTGCGCTCTGCTGAAGCCAGTTACCTTCGG
AAAAAGAGTTGGTAGCTCTTGATCCGGCAAACAAACCACCGCTGGTAGCGGTGGTTTTTTTGTTTGCAAG
CAGCAGATTACGCGCAGAAAAAAAGGATCTCAAGAAGATCCTTTGATCTTTTCTACGGGGTCTGACGCTC
AGTGGAACGAAAACTCACGTTAAGGGATTTTGGTCATGAGATTATCAAAAAGGATCTTCACCTAGATCCT
TTTAAATTAAAAATGAAGTTTTAAATCAATCTAAAGTATATATGAGTAAACTTGGTCTGACAGCTCGAGG
CTTGGATTCTCACCAATAAAAAACGCCCGGCGGCAACCGAGCGTTCTGAACAAATCCAGATGGAGTTCTG
AGGTCATTACTGGATCTATCAACAGGAGTCCAAGCGAGCTCGATATCAAATTACGCCCCGCCCTGCCACT
CGTCGCAGTACTGTTGTAATTCATTAAGCATTCTGCCGACATGGAAGCCATCACAAACGGCATGATGAAC
CTGAATCGCCAGCGGCATCAGCACCTTGTCGCCTTGCGTATAATATTTGCCCATGGTGAAAACGGGGGCG
AAGAAGTTGTCCATATTGGCCACGTTTAAATCAAAACTGGTGAAACTCACCCAGGGATTGGCTGATACGA
AAAACATATTCTCAATAAACCCTTTAGGGAAATAGGCCAGGTTTTCACCGTAACACGCCACATCTTGCGA
ATATATGTGTAGAAACTGCCGGAAATCGTCGTGGTATTCACTCCAGAGTGATGAAAACGTTTCAGTTTGC
TCATGGAAAACGGTGTAACAAGGGTGAACACTATCCCATATCACCAGCTCACCGTCTTTCATTGCCATAC
GAAATTCCGGATGAGCATTCATCAGGCGGGCAAGAATGTGAATAAAGGCCGGATAAAACTTGTGCTTATT
TTTCTTTACGGTCTTTAAAAAGGCCGTAATATCCAGCTGAACGGTCTGGTTATAGGTACATTGAGCAACT
GACTGAAATGCCTCAAAATGTTCTTTACGATGCCATTGGGATATATCAACGGTGGTATATCCAGTGATTT
TTTTCTCCATTTTAGCTTCCTTAGCTCCTGAAAATCTCGATAACTCAAAAAATACGCCCGGTAGTGATCT
TATTTCATTATGGTGAAAGTTGGAACCTCTTACGTGCCCGATCAACTCGAGTGCCACCTGACGTCTAAGA
AACCATTATTATCATGACATTAACCTATAAAAATAGGCGTATCACGAGGCAGAATTTCAGATAAAAAAAA
TCCTTAGCTTTCGCTAAGGATGATTTCTGGAATTCGCGGCCGCTTCTAGAGCGATGAGT
